Addgene plasmid #197483: pHTN-Halo-TEV-ATG3
Purpose: Mammalian Expression of human ATG3
Depositing lab: James Hurley. Depositing organization: University of California, Berkeley.
Backbone
  Vector backbone: pHTN
  Vector type: Mammalian Expression
Growth in bacteria
  Bacterial resistance: Ampicillin, 100 μg/mL
  Growth temperature: 37°C
  Growth strain: DH5alpha
  Copy number: High Copy
Gene/Insert
  Gene/Insert name: ATG3
  Species: H. sapiens (human)
  Entrez Gene: ATG3 (a.k.a. APG3, APG3-LIKE, APG3L, PC3-96, hApg3)
  Tag / fusion protein: Halo (N terminal on insert)
  Cloning method: Restriction Enzyme; 5′ cloning site Unknown (unknown if destroyed); 3′ cloning site Unknown (unknown if destroyed)
Terms and licenses: Academic/Nonprofit Terms; Industry Terms: Not Available to Industry
How to cite: pHTN-Halo-TEV-ATG3 was a gift from James Hurley (Addgene plasmid # 197483 ; http://n2t.net/addgene:197483 ; RRID:Addgene_197483)
