[The description below was written by a language model from this plasmid's Addgene catalogue record and pLannotate feature annotations shown in this document.]
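Description:
pHTN-Halo-TEV-ATG3 is a 7,044 nt mammalian expression plasmid built on the pHTN backbone and designed to produce human ATG3 as an N-terminal HaloTag fusion. It is propagated in E. coli as a high-copy plasmid through a ColE1/pUC-type origin and is selected with ampicillin via the β-lactamase gene under its own promoter. A ColE1-derived cer site is also present, which helps resolve plasmid multimers into monomers. For mammalian cells, a separate cassette places the neomycin phosphotransferase gene under the SV40 enhancer/early promoter with a synthetic polyadenylation signal. This cassette would permit G418-type selection of stable transfectants, although the record does not state that the plasmid was used this way.

The expression unit is driven by the CMV immediate early enhancer and promoter, followed by a chimeric β-globin/immunoglobulin intron that generally improves transcript processing and expression. A T7 promoter sits just upstream of the coding region, allowing in vitro transcription or cell-free expression. The open reading frame encodes HaloTag, a modified bacterial dehalogenase that bonds covalently to chloroalkane ligands. It is followed by a TEV protease recognition site and then the ATG3 coding sequence, with an SV40 poly(A) signal annotated downstream. ATG3 is the E2-like enzyme that conjugates ATG8-family proteins such as LC3 and GABARAP to phosphatidylethanolamine during autophagy.

This tag arrangement allows capture of the fusion on Halo ligand resin or labelling with fluorescent ligands, and TEV cleavage can release ATG3 from the tag. Several short annotated fragments (SET1, T7 terminator, large T antigen, M13 ori, bom, tnpA) appear to be backbone remnants rather than functional elements. The cloning sites used are not recorded.
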