Features (pLannotate 1.2.2; 21 found; start..end, strand, type, name):
     97..474     +  enhancer       CMV enhancer: human cytomegalovirus immediate early enhancer
    476..675     +  promoter       CMV promoter: human cytomegalovirus (CMV) immediate early promoter
    814..946     +  intron         chimeric intron: chimera between introns from human β-globin and immunoglobulin heavy chain genes
    990..1008    +  promoter       T7 promoter: promoter for bacteriophage T7 RNA polymerase
   1024..1914    +  CDS            HaloTag®: modified bacterial dehalogenase that forms covalent bonds with chloroalkane derivatives
   1927..1947    +  CDS            TEV site: tobacco etch virus (TEV) protease recognition and cleavage site
   1978..2919    +  CDS            ATG3: ATG3_HUMAN - Also known as APG3, APG3L. Experimental evidence at protein level: Swiss-Prot protein existence level 1. E2 conjugating enzyme required for the cytoplasm to vacuole transport (Cvt), autophagy, and mitochondrial homeostasis. Responsible for the E2-like covalent binding of phosphatidylethanolamine to the C- terminal Gly of ATG8-like proteins (GABARAP, GABARAPL1, GABARAPL2 or MAP1LC3A). The ATG12-ATG5 conjugate plays a role of an E3 and promotes the transfer of ATG8-like proteins from ATG3 to phosphatidylethanolamine (PE). This step is required for the membrane association of ATG8-li
   2933..2958    +  CDS            SET1 (fragment): solubility-enhancement tag derived from T7 phage gene 10B
   2966..2982    +  terminator     T7 terminator (fragment): transcription terminator for bacteriophage T7 RNA polymerase
   3002..3123    -  polyA_signal   SV40 poly(A) signal: SV40 polyadenylation signal
   3146..3214    -  CDS            large T antigen (fragment): large T antigen from SV40 (simian virus 40)
   3219..3251    +  rep_origin     M13 ori (fragment): M13 bacteriophage origin of replication; arrow indicates direction of (+) strand synthesis
   3252..3303    -  misc_feature   bom (fragment): basis of mobility region from pBR322
   3368..3725    +  promoter       SV40 promoter: SV40 enhancer and early promoter
   3776..4567    +  CDS            neo: KKA2_KLEPN - Also known as kan, nptII. Experimental evidence at protein level: Swiss-Prot protein existence level 1. Resistance to kanamycin, neomycin, paromomycin, ribostamycin, butirosin and gentamicin B. From Klebsiella pneumoniae.
   4634..4682    +  polyA_signal   poly(A) signal: synthetic polyadenylation signal
   4703..4795    -  CDS            tnpA (fragment): TN5P_ECOLX - Also known as tnp. Experimental evidence at protein level: Swiss-Prot protein existence level 1. Mediates transposition of transposon Tn5 by a 'cut and paste' mechanism. First, the monomeric transposase binds the 19 bp inverted DNA repeats flanking the transposon. Then, dimerization of the DNA- bound transposase creates a synaptic DNA complex. After nicking of the first DNA strand, excision of the transposon proceeds through a series of intermediates. The transposase then mediates the insertion of the transposon at a new site by strand transfer. The activity of the wild- type tran
   4838..4942    +  promoter       AmpR promoter: bla
   4943..5803    +  CDS            AmpR: β-lactamase; bla; confers resistance to ampicillin, carbenicillin, and related antibiotics
   5961..6549    -  rep_origin     ori: high-copy-number ColE1/pMB1/pBR322/pUC origin of replication
   6665..6948    +  misc_feature   cer region: ColE1-derived recombination site that helps to maintain plasmids as monomers
>Addgene plasmid #197483 | pHTN-Halo-TEV-ATG3 | addgene full sequence | sequence record 389430 | Addgene NGS Result
TAAATCAATATTGGCTATTGGCCATTGCATACGTTGTATCTATATCATAATATGTACATTTATATTGGCT
CATGTCCAATATGACCGCCATGTTGGCATTGATTATTGACTAGTTATTAATAGTAATCAATTACGGGGTC
ATTAGTTCATAGCCCATATATGGAGTTCCGCGTTACATAACTTACGGTAAATGGCCCGCCTGGCTGACCG
CCCAACGACCCCCGCCCATTGACGTCAATAATGACGTATGTTCCCATAGTAACGCCAATAGGGACTTTCC
ATTGACGTCAATGGGTGGAGTATTTACGGTAAACTGCCCACTTGGCAGTACATCAAGTGTATCATATGCC
AAGTCCGCCCCCTATTGACGTCAATGACGGTAAATGGCCCGCCTGGCATTATGCCCAGTACATGACCTTA
CGGGACTTTCCTACTTGGCAGTACATCTACGTATTAGTCATCGCTATTACCATGGTGATGCGGTTTTGGC
AGTACACCAATGGGCGTGGATAGCGGTTTGACTCACGGGGATTTCCAAGTCTCCACCCCATTGACGTCAA
TGGGAGTTTGTTTTGGCACCAAAATCAACGGGACTTTCCAAAATGTCGTAATAACCCCGCCCCGTTGACG
CAAATGGGCGGTAGGCGTGTACGGTGGGAGGTCTATATAAGCAGAGCTGGTTTAGTGAACCGTCAGATCA
CTAGAAGCTTTATTGCGGTAGTTTATCACAGTTAAATTGCTAACGCAGTCAGTGCTTCTGACACAACAGT
CTCGAACTTAAGCTGCAGAAGTTGGTCGTGAGGCACTGGGCAGGTAAGTATCAAGGTTACAAGACAGGTT
TAAGGAGACCAATAGAAACTGGGCTTGTCGAGACAGAGAAGACTCTTGCGTTTCTGATAGGCACCTATTG
GTCTTACTGACATCCACTTTGCCTTTCTCTCCACAGGTGTCCACTCCCAGTTCAATTACAGCTCTTAAGG
CTAGAGTATTAATACGACTCACTATAGGGCTAGCAAAGCCACCATGGCAGAAATCGGTACTGGCTTTCCA
TTCGACCCCCATTATGTGGAAGTCCTGGGCGAGCGCATGCACTACGTCGATGTTGGTCCGCGCGATGGCA
CCCCTGTGCTGTTCCTGCACGGTAACCCGACCTCCTCCTACGTGTGGCGCAACATCATCCCGCATGTTGC
ACCGACCCATCGCTGCATTGCTCCAGACCTGATCGGTATGGGCAAATCCGACAAACCAGACCTGGGTTAT
TTCTTCGACGACCACGTCCGCTTCATGGATGCCTTCATCGAAGCCCTGGGTCTGGAAGAGGTCGTCCTGG
TCATTCACGACTGGGGCTCCGCTCTGGGTTTCCACTGGGCCAAGCGCAATCCAGAGCGCGTCAAAGGTAT
TGCATTTATGGAGTTCATCCGCCCTATCCCGACCTGGGACGAATGGCCAGAATTTGCCCGCGAGACCTTC
CAGGCCTTCCGCACCACCGACGTCGGCCGCAAGCTGATCATCGATCAGAACGTTTTTATCGAGGGTACGC
TGCCGATGGGTGTCGTCCGCCCGCTGACTGAAGTCGAGATGGACCATTACCGCGAGCCGTTCCTGAATCC
TGTTGACCGCGAGCCACTGTGGCGCTTCCCAAACGAGCTGCCAATCGCCGGTGAGCCAGCGAACATCGTC
GCGCTGGTCGAAGAATACATGGACTGGCTGCACCAGTCCCCTGTCCCGAAGCTGCTGTTCTGGGGCACCC
CAGGCGTTCTGATCCCACCGGCCGAAGCCGCTCGCCTGGCCAAAAGCCTGCCTAACTGCAAGGCTGTGGA
CATCGGCCCGGGTCTGAATCTGCTGCAAGAAGACAACCCGGACCTGATCGGCAGCGAGATCGCGCGCTGG
CTGTCGACGCTCGAGATTTCCGGCGAGCCAACCACTGAGGATCTGTACTTTCAGAGCGATAACGCGATCG
CTTCCGAATTCGGATCCATGCAGAATGTGATTAATACTGTGAAGGGAAAGGCACTGGAAGTGGCTGAGTA
CCTGACCCCGGTCCTCAAGGAATCAAAGTTTAAGGAAACAGGTGTAATTACCCCAGAAGAGTTTGTGGCA
GCTGGAGATCACCTAGTCCACCACTGTCCAACATGGCAATGGGCTACAGGGGAAGAATTGAAAGTGAAGG
CATACCTACCAACAGGCAAACAATTTTTGGTAACCAAAAATGTGCCGTGCTATAAGCGGTGCAAACAGAT
GGAATATTCAGATGAATTGGAAGCTATCATTGAAGAAGATGATGGTGATGGCGGATGGGTAGATACATAT
CACAACACAGGTATTACAGGAATAACGGAAGCCGTTAAAGAGATCACACTGGAAAATAAGGACAATATAA
GGCTTCAAGATTGCTCAGCACTATGTGAAGAGGAAGAAGATGAAGATGAAGGAGAAGCTGCAGATATGGA
AGAATATGAAGAGAGTGGATTGTTGGAAACAGATGAGGCTACCCTAGATACAAGGAAAATAGTAGAAGCT
TGTAAAGCCAAAACTGATGCTGGCGGTGAAGATGCTATTTTGCAAACCAGAACTTATGACCTTTACATCA
CTTATGATAAATATTACCAGACTCCACGATTATGGTTGTTTGGCTATGATGAGCAACGGCAGCCTTTAAC
AGTTGAGCACATGTATGAAGACATCAGTCAGGATCATGTGAAGAAAACAGTGACCATTGAAAATCACCCT
CATCTGCCACCACCTCCCATGTGTTCAGTTCACCCATGCAGGCATGCTGAGGTGATGAAGAAAATCATTG
AGACTGTTGCAGAAGGAGGGGGAGAACTTGGAGTTCATATGTATCTTCTTATTTTCTTGAAATTTGTACA
AGCTGTCATTCCAACAATAGAATATGACTACACAAGACACTTCACAATGTAAGCGGCCGCTTGCTGAGTT
GGCTGCTGCCACCGCTGAGCAATAACTAGCATAACCCCTTGGCCGCTTCGAGCAGACATGATAAGATACA
TTGATGAGTTTGGACAAACCACAACTAGAATGCAGTGAAAAAAATGCTTTATTTGTGAAATTTGTGATGC
TATTGCTTTATTTGTAACCATTATAAGCTGCAATAAACAAGTTAACAACAACAATTGCATTCATTTTATG
TTTCAGGTTCAGGGGGAGATGTGGGAGGTTTTTTTAAGCAAGTAAAACCTCTACAAATGTGGTAAAATCG
AATTTTAACAAAATATTAACGCTTACAATTTCCTGATGCGGTATTTTCTCCTTACGCATCTGTGCGGTAT
TTCACACCGCATACGCGGATCTGCGCAGCACCATGGCCTGAAATAACCTCTGAAAGAGGAACTTGGTTAG
GTACCTTCTGAGGCGGAAAGAACCAGCTGTGGAATGTGTGTCAGTTAGGGTGTGGAAAGTCCCCAGGCTC
CCCAGCAGGCAGAAGTATGCAAAGCATGCATCTCAATTAGTCAGCAACCAGGTGTGGAAAGTCCCCAGGC
TCCCCAGCAGGCAGAAGTATGCAAAGCATGCATCTCAATTAGTCAGCAACCATAGTCCCGCCCCTAACTC
CGCCCATCCCGCCCCTAACTCCGCCCAGTTCCGCCCATTCTCCGCCCCATGGCTGACTAATTTTTTTTAT
TTATGCAGAGGCCGAGGCCGCCTCGGCCTCTGAGCTATTCCAGAAGTAGTGAGGAGGCTTTTTTGGAGGC
CTAGGCTTTTGCAAAAAGCTTGATTCTTCTGACACAACAGTCTCGAACTTAAGGCTAGAGCCACCATGAT
TGAACAAGATGGATTGCACGCAGGTTCTCCGGCCGCTTGGGTGGAGAGGCTATTCGGCTATGACTGGGCA
CAACAGACAATCGGCTGCTCTGATGCCGCCGTGTTCCGGCTGTCAGCGCAGGGGCGCCCGGTTCTTTTTG
TCAAGACCGACCTGTCCGGTGCCCTGAATGAACTGCAGGACGAGGCAGCGCGGCTATCGTGGCTGGCCAC
GACGGGCGTTCCTTGCGCAGCTGTGCTCGACGTTGTCACTGAAGCGGGAAGGGACTGGCTGCTATTGGGC
GAAGTGCCGGGGCAGGATCTCCTGTCATCTCACCTTGCTCCTGCCGAGAAAGTATCCATCATGGCTGATG
CAATGCGGCGGCTGCATACGCTTGATCCGGCTACCTGCCCATTCGACCACCAAGCGAAACATCGCATCGA
GCGAGCACGTACTCGGATGGAAGCCGGTCTTGTCGATCAGGATGATCTGGACGAAGAGCATCAGGGGCTC
GCGCCAGCCGAACTGTTCGCCAGGCTCAAGGCGCGCATGCCCGACGGCGAGGATCTCGTCGTGACCCATG
GCGATGCCTGCTTGCCGAATATCATGGTGGAAAATGGCCGCTTTTCTGGATTCATCGACTGTGGCCGGCT
GGGTGTGGCGGACCGCTATCAGGACATAGCGTTGGCTACCCGTGATATTGCTGAAGAGCTTGGCGGCGAA
TGGGCTGACCGCTTCCTCGTGCTTTACGGTATCGCCGCTCCCGATTCGCAGCGCATCGCCTTCTATCGCC
TTCTTGACGAGTTCTTCTGAGCGGGACTCTGGGGTTCGAAATGACCGACCAAGCGACGCCCAACCTGCCA
TCACGATGGCCGCAATAAAATATCTTTATTTTCATTACATCTGTGTGTTGGTTTTTTGTGTGAATCGATA
GCGATAAGGATCCTCTTTGCGCTTGCGTTTTCCCTTGTCCAGATAGCCCAGTAGCTGACATTCATCCGGG
GTCAGCACCGTTTCTGCGGACTGGCTTTCTACGTAATGGTTTCTTAGACGTCAGGTGGCACTTTTCGGGG
AAATGTGCGCGGAACCCCTATTTGTTTATTTTTCTAAATACATTCAAATATGTATCCGCTCATGAGACAA
TAACCCTGATAAATGCTTCAATAATATTGAAAAAGGAAGAGTATGAGTATTCAACATTTCCGTGTCGCCC
TTATTCCCTTTTTTGCGGCATTTTGCCTTCCTGTTTTTGCTCACCCAGAAACGCTGGTGAAAGTAAAAGA
TGCTGAAGATCAGTTGGGTGCACGAGTGGGTTACATCGAACTGGATCTCAACAGCGGTAAGATCCTTGAG
AGTTTTCGCCCCGAAGAACGTTTTCCAATGATGAGCACTTTCAAAGTTCTGCTATGTGGCGCGGTATTAT
CCCGTATTGACGCCGGGCAAGAGCAACTCGGTCGCCGCATACACTATTCTCAGAATGACTTGGTTGAGTA
CTCACCAGTCACAGAAAAGCATCTTACGGATGGCATGACAGTAAGAGAATTATGCAGTGCTGCCATAACC
ATGAGTGATAACACTGCGGCCAACTTACTTCTGACAACTATCGGAGGACCGAAGGAGCTAACCGCTTTTT
TGCACAACATGGGGGATCATGTAACTCGCCTTGATCGTTGGGAACCGGAGCTGAATGAAGCCATACCAAA
CGACGAGCGTGACACCACGATGCCTGTAGCAATGGCAACAACGTTGCGCAAACTATTAACTGGCGAACTA
CTTACTCTAGCTTCCCGGCAACAATTAATAGACTGGATGGAGGCGGATAAAGTTGCAGGACCACTTCTGC
GCTCGGCCCTTCCGGCTGGCTGGTTTATTGCTGATAAATCTGGAGCCGGTGAGCGTGGGTCTCGCGGTAT
CATTGCAGCACTGGGGCCAGATGGTAAGCCCTCCCGTATCGTAGTTATCTACACGACGGGGAGTCAGGCA
ACTATGGATGAACGAAATAGACAGATCGCTGAGATAGGTGCCTCACTGATTAAGCATTGGTAATTCGAAA
TGACCGACCAAGCGACGCCCAACCGGTATCAGCTCACTCAAAGGCGGTAATACGGTTATCCACAGAATCA
GGGGATAACGCAGGAAAGAACATGTGAGCAAAAGGCCAGCAAAAGGCCAGGAACCGTAAAAAGGCCGCGT
TGCTGGCGTTTTTCCATAGGCTCCGCCCCCCTGACGAGCATCACAAAAATCGACGCTCAAGTCAGAGGTG
GCGAAACCCGACAGGACTATAAAGATACCAGGCGTTTCCCCCTGGAAGCTCCCTCGTGCGCTCTCCTGTT
CCGACCCTGCCGCTTACCGGATACCTGTCCGCCTTTCTCCCTTCGGGAAGCGTGGCGCTTTCTCATAGCT
CACGCTGTAGGTATCTCAGTTCGGTGTAGGTCGTTCGCTCCAAGCTGGGCTGTGTGCACGAACCCCCCGT
TCAGCCCGACCGCTGCGCCTTATCCGGTAACTATCGTCTTGAGTCCAACCCGGTAAGACACGACTTATCG
CCACTGGCAGCAGCCACTGGTAACAGGATTAGCAGAGCGAGGTATGTAGGCGGTGCTACAGAGTTCTTGA
AGTGGTGGCCTAACTACGGCTACACTAGAAGGACAGTATTTGGTATCTGCGCTCTGCTGAAGCCAGTTAC
CTTCGGAAAAAGAGTTGGTAGCTCTTGATCCGGCAAACAAACCACCGCTGGTAGCGGTGGTTTTTTTGTT
TGCAAGCAGCAGATTACGCGCAGAAAAAAAGGATTTCAAGAAGATCCTTTGATCTTTTCTACGGGGTCTG
ACGCTCAGTGGAACGAAAACTCACGTTAAGGGATTTTGGTCATGAGATTATCAAAAAGGATCTTCACCTA
GATCCTTTTATAGTCCGGAAATACAGGAACGCACGCTGGATGGCCCTTCGCTGGGATGGTGAAACCATGA
AAAATGGCAGCTTCAGTGGATTAAGTGGGGGTAATGTGGCCTGTACCCTCTGGTTGCATAGGTATTCATA
CGGTTAAAATTTATCAGGCGCGATTGCGGCAGTTTTTCGGGTGGTTTGTTGCCATTTTTACCTGTCTGCT
GCCGTGATCGCGCTGAACGCGTTTTAGCGGTGCGTACAATTAAGGGATTATGGTAAATCCACTTACTGTC
TGCCCTCGTAGCCATCGAGATAAACCGCAGTACTCCGGCCACGATGCGTCCGGCGTAGAGGATCGAGATC
TTCAATATTGGCCATTAGCCATATTATTCATTGGTTATATAGCA
